Addgene plasmid #20974: HOXA9-pGEX
Depositing lab: Corey Largman. Depositing organization: San Francisco VA Health Care System. Publication: HOXA9 forms triple complexes with PBX2 and MEIS1 in myeloid cells. Shen WF, Rozenfeld S, Kwong A, Koem ves LG, Lawrence HJ, Largman C. Mol Cell Biol. 1999 Apr . 19(4):3051-61. PubMed 10082572.
Backbone
  Vector backbone: pGEX-4T-3
  Backbone manufacturer: Pharmacia
  Backbone size w/o insert (bp): 5000
  Vector type: Bacterial Expression
Growth in bacteria
  Bacterial resistance: Ampicillin, 100 μg/mL
  Growth temperature: 37°C
  Growth strain: DH5alpha
  Copy number: High Copy
Gene/Insert
  Gene/Insert name: HOXA9
  Species: M. musculus (mouse)
  Insert size (bp): 950
  Entrez Gene: Hoxa9 (a.k.a. D6a9, Hox-1.7)
  Tag / fusion protein: GST (N terminal on backbone)
  Cloning method: Restriction Enzyme; 5′ cloning site SmaI/BalI (destroyed during cloning); 3′ cloning site NotI (not destroyed)
  Sequencing primers: 5′ pGEX-5; 3′ pGEX-3
Terms and licenses: Academic/Nonprofit Terms; Industry Terms: Not Available to Industry
How to cite: HOXA9-pGEX was a gift from Corey Largman (Addgene plasmid # 20974 ; http://n2t.net/addgene:20974 ; RRID:Addgene_20974)
