[The description below was written by a language model from this plasmid's Addgene catalogue record.]
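Description:
HOXA9-pGEX is a bacterial expression plasmid built on the pGEX-4T-3 backbone (about 5 kb without insert) for producing mouse HOXA9 as a glutathione S-transferase fusion protein in E. coli. It is maintained as a high-copy plasmid under ampicillin selection. No feature table accompanies the record, so the promoter, origin of replication and other backbone elements are not listed explicitly. Vectors of the pGEX-4T series generally drive expression from the IPTG-inducible tac promoter, carry a lacI repressor gene, and place a thrombin cleavage site between GST and the cloning sites so that the tag can be removed after purification.

The insert is an approximately 950 bp fragment of the mouse Hoxa9 gene (also known as Hox-1.7), which encodes a homeodomain transcription factor. It was cloned by restriction digestion, with a blunt SmaI/BalI junction at the 5′ end that destroyed both sites and an intact NotI site at the 3′ end. This places the HOXA9 coding sequence downstream of the backbone-encoded GST, giving an N-terminal GST tag. The record does not say whether the fragment covers the complete coding sequence.

The GST moiety allows affinity capture of the fusion protein on glutathione resin, which suits both purification of recombinant HOXA9 and pull-down or in vitro binding assays. The associated publication concerns the formation of triple complexes between HOXA9, PBX2 and MEIS1 in myeloid cells, which is consistent with use of this construct as a source of recombinant HOXA9 for protein–protein and protein–DNA interaction studies.
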