>Addgene plasmid #20974 | HOXA9-pGEX | addgene partial sequence | sequence record 26773 | 20974 with pGEX-5
TCTAATGGATCTGGTTCCGCGTGGATCCCCGAATTCCCCCACCACCGGGGCCCTGGGCAACTACTATGTG
GACTCCTTCCTGCTGGGCGCCGACGCTGCTGATGAGCTGGGTGCGGGACGCTACGCTCCAGGGACCCTGG
GTCAACCCCCAAGGCAGGCGGCAGCTCTGGCCGAACACCCCGACTTCAGTCCTTGCAGCTTCCAGTCCAA
GGCGGCGGTGTTTGGTGCCTCGTGGAACCCAGTGCACGCGGCGGGCGCCAATGCGGTGCCTGCTGCAGTG
TATCATCACCACCACCACCCCTACGTGCATCCCCAGGCGCCCGTGGCGGCGGCGGCGCCGGACGGCAGGT
ATATGCGCTCCTGGCTGGAACCCACGCCCGGTGCGCTCTCCTTCGCGGGCTTACCCTCCAGCCGGCCTTA
TGGCATTAAACCTGAACCGCTCTCGGCCAGAAGGGGTGACTGTCCCACGCTTGACACTCACACTTTGTCC
CTGACTGACTATGCTTGTGGTTCTCCTCCAGTTGATAGAGAAAAACAACCCAGCGAAGGCGCCTTCTCCG
AAAACAATGCCGAGAATGAGAGCGGCGGAGACAAGCCCCCCATCGATCCCAATAACCCGGCTGCCAACTG
GCTACATGCTCGCTCCACTCGAAAAAGCAATGCCCCTACACAAAACACCAGACGCTTGAATGAAAGA
